>Addgene plasmid #171130 | pcDNA3HA-AMOT p130∆PPxY1(E104K/E105K) | depositor full sequence | sequence record 331958 | pcDNA3HA-AMOT p130∆PPxY1(E104K/E105K) sequence 8701 bps
CNNAGACGGATCGGGAGATCTCCCGATCCCCTATGGTCGACTCTCAGTACAATCTGCTCTGATGCCGCAT
AGTTAAGCCAGTATCTGCTCCCTGCTTGTGTGTTGGAGGTCGCTGAGTAGTGCGCGAGCAAAATTTAAGC
TACAACAAGGCAAGGCTTGACCGACAATTGCATGAAGAATCTGCTTAGGGTTAGGCGTTTTGCGCTGCTT
CGCGATGTACGGGCCAGATATACGCGTTGACATTGATTATTGACTAGTTATTAATAGTAATCAATTACGG
GGTCATTAGTTCATAGCCCATATATGGAGTTCCGCGTTACATAACTTACGGTAAATGGCCCGCCTGGCTG
ACCGCCCAACGACCCCCGCCCATTGACGTCAATAATGACGTATGTTCCCATAGTAACGCCAATAGGGACT
TTCCATTGACGTCAATGGGTGGACTATTTACGGTAAACTGCCCACTTGGCAGTACATCAAGTGTATCATA
TGCCAAGTACGCCCCCTATTGACGTCAATGACGGTAAATGGCCCGCCTGGCATTATGCCCAGTACATGAC
CTTATGGGACTTTCCTACTTGGCAGTACATCTACGTATTAGTCATCGCTATTACCATGGTGATGCGGTTT
TGGCAGTACATCAATGGGCGTGGATAGCGGTTTGACTCACGGGGATTTCCAAGTCTCCACCCCATTGACG
TCAATGGGAGTTTGTTTTGGCACCAAAATCAACGGGACTTTCCAAAATGTCGTAACAACTCCGCCCCATT
GACGCAAATGGGCGGTAGGCGTGTACGGTGGGAGGTCTATATAAGCAGAGCTCTCTGGCTAACTAGAGAA
CCCACTGCTTACTGGCTTATCGAAATTAATACGACTCACTATAGGGAGACCCAAGCTTGCCATGGCCTAC
CCATACGATGTTCCTGACTATGCGGGCTATCCCTATGACGTCCCGGACTATGCAGGATCCATGAGAAATT
CTGACGAACAGCCAAGTGGAGGGACCACGGTATTGCAGCGTTTGCTACAAGAGCAGCTTCGCTATGGCAA
TCCTAGTGAGAATCGCAGCCTGCTTGCCATACACCAGCAAGCCACAGGGAATGGCCCTCCTTTCCCCAGT
GGCAGTGGGAACCCGGGCCCTCAGAGTGATGTGTTGAGTCCCCAAGACCACCACCAACAGCTTGTGGCTC
ATGCTGCTCGACAAGAACCCCAGGGGCAGGAAATCCAGTCAGAAAACCTCATCATGGAGAAGCAGCTGTC
TCCTCGAATGCAAAATAATAAAAAACTCCCGACCTATGAAGAAGCCAAGGTCCAGTCCCAGTACTTTCGG
GGCCAACAGCATGCCAGTGTTGGAGCTGCCTTCTATGTCACTGGAGTCACCAACCAGAAGATGAGGACTG
AGGGACGCCCATCAGTTCAGCGGCTCAATCCTGGAAAGATGCACCAAGATGAGGGACTCAGAGACCTTAA
GCAAGGGCATGTCCGTTCCTTGAGTGAACGACTAATGCAGATGTCACTGGCCACCAGTGGAGTTAAGGCC
CATCCACCTGTTACCAGTGCTCCCCTCTCCCCACCACAACCCAATGACCTCTACAAGAATCCCACAAGTT
CCAGTGAATTCTACAAGGCCCAAGGGCCACTTCCTAACCAGCATAGCCTGAAGGGCATGGAACACCGAGG
CCCCCCACCAGAATATCCCTTCAAGGGCATGCCACCCCAATCTGTAGTGTGCAAGCCCCAAGAGCCAGGG
CACTTCTATAGTGAGCATCGCCTGAACCAGCCAGGGAGAACAGAGGGGCAACTGATGAGGTATCAGCATC
CCCCTGAGTATGGAGCAGCCAGGCCAGCGCAGGACATCTCATTGCCATTGTCAGCCAGGAACTCGCAGCC
TCACAGCCCTACTTCTTCTCTGACCTCTGGGGGGTCCTTGCCCTTGCTACAATCTCCACCATCCACTAGA
TTGTCTCCTGCCCGACACCCCTTGGTCCCAAACCAGGGAGACCATTCAGCTCACCTGCCTAGGCCGCAGC
AGCATTTCCTTCCTAATCAGGCTCACCAGGGGGATCATTACCGTCTCTCCCAACCTGGCCTGAGTCAGCA
GCAGCAGCAACAGCAGCAGCAGCACCATCATCACCATCACCACCAACAACAGCAGCAGCAGCAGCCACAG
CAGCAGCCAGGAGAAGCCTATTCAGCTATGCCTCGGGCTCAGCCATCCTCTGCTTCTTATCAGCCAGTGC
CAGCAGACCCTTTTGCCATTGTTTCCAGAGCCCAGCAGATGGTTGAGATCCTCTCAGACGAGAACCGGAA
CTTGAGGCAAGAGTTGGAAGGATGCTATGAGAAGGTGGCAAGACTGCAGAAGGTGGAGACAGAAATCCAG
CGCGTCTCGGAGGCATATGAGAACCTCGTGAAGTCATCCTCCAAAAGAGAGGCCCTAGAGAAAGCCATGA
GAAACAAGCTAGAGGGCGAGATTCGGAGGATGCATGATTTCAACAGGGATCTGAGAGAGCGTCTAGAGAC
TGCCAACAAGCAGCTTGCAGAGAAGGAATATGAGGGGTCAGAGGACACCAGAAAAACCATCTCGCAGCTC
TTTGCAAAAAATAAAGAAAGCCAGCGTGAGAAGGAGAAGCTGGAAGCGGAGCTGGCCACTGCCCGTTCTA
CCAATGAGGACCAAAGACGACACATCGAAATCCGAGATCAGGCCCTGAGTAATGCCCAGGCCAAGGTGGT
AAAGCTGGAAGAAGAGCTGAAAAAGAAGCAAGTGTACGTTGACAAGGTGGAGAAGATGCAGCAGGCCCTT
GTACAGCTCCAGGCAGCATGTGAAAAACGTGAGCAGCTAGAGCACCGTCTCCGGACACGACTGGAGAGGG
AACTGGAATCCCTGAGAATCCAGCAGCGTCAGGGCAACTGTCAGCCCACCAACGTTTCAGAATACAATGC
TGCTGCACTGATGGAGCTCCTTCGGGAGAAAGAGGAGAGGATTCTGGCTCTGGAAGCTGATATGACAAAG
TGGGAGCAGAAATATTTGGAGGAGAATGTGATGAGACATTTTGCTCTGGATGCTGCTGCAACTGTGGCTG
CTCAGAGGGACACAACAGTCATCAGTCACTCTCCTAACACCAGCTATGACACAGCTCTAGAAGCTCGCAT
CCAGAAAGAGGAGGAAGAAATCTTGATGGCCAATAAGCGTTGCCTTGACATGGAGGGCAGGATTAAGACC
CTCCATGCCCAGATTATTGAGAAGGATGCCATGATCAAAGTACTCCAGCAGCGTTCCCGGAAGGAGCCGA
GCAAGACAGAGCAGCTGTCGTGCATGCGGCCAGCGAAGTCTCTGATGTCCATTTCCAATGCTGGATCAGG
CTTGCTCTCCCACTCATCCACCCTGACTGGCTCCCCCATCATGGAAGAAAAGCGAGACGACAAGAGCTGG
AAGGGGAGCCTAGGCATTCTCCTGGGTGGAGACTACCGTGCTGAATATGTCCCTTCCACACCCTCGCCTG
TGCCACCCTCGACTCCCCTGCTCTCGGCTCACTCCAAGACAGGCAGCCGAGACTGCAGTACCCAAACTGA
ACGTGGGACGGAATCGAACAAAACTGCAGCTGTTGCTCCCATCTCTGTTCCTGCTCCAGTTGCTGCTGCC
GCCACTGCTGCCGCCATCACTGCCACTGCTGCCACCATCACCACCACCATGGTAGCTGCTGCTCCAGTTG
CTGTTGCTGCTGCTGCTGCTCCAGCTGCTGCTGCTGCCCCGTCTCCAGCCACTGCCGCTGCTACTGCTGC
TGCTGTTTCTCCAGCTGCTGCTGGTCAGATTCCAGCTGCTGCCTCTGTTGCCTCAGCTGCTGCCGTTGCT
CCTTCTGCTGCTGCTGCTGCTGCTGTTCAGGTTGCTCCAGCTGCTCCGGCTCCAGTTCCAGCTCCGGCTC
TGGTTCCGGTTCCAGCTCCAGCAGCGGCTCAGGCTTCTGCTCCTGCTCAGACTCAGGCACCAACTTCAGC
TCCGGCTGTGGCTCCAACTCCAGCTCCAACTCCAACTCCAGCTGTGGCTCAGGCTGAGGTTCCTGCAAGT
CCAGCTACCGGTCCTGGACCACATCGTTTGTCTATACCAAGTTTGACCTGCAATCCAGACAAAACAGATG
GGCCTGTGTTCCACTCCAATACTCTGGAAAGAAAAACTCCCATTCAGATCCTGGGACAAGAGCCTGATGC
AGAGATGGTGGAATATCTCATCTAACTCGAGCATGCATCTAGAGGGCCCTATTCTATAGTGTCACCTAAA
TGCTAGAGCTCGCTGATCAGCCTCGACTGTGCCTTCTAGTTGCCAGCCATCTGTTGTTTGCCCCTCCCCC
GTGCCTTCCTTGACCCTGGAAGGTGCCACTCCCACTGTCCTTTCCTAATAAAATGAGGAAATTGCATCGC
ATTGTCTGAGTAGGTGTCATTCTATTCTGGGGGGTGGGGTGGGGCAGGACAGCAAGGGGGAGGATTGGGA
AGACAATAGCAGGCATGCTGGGGATGCGGTGGGCTCTATGGCTTCTGAGGCGGAAAGAACCAGCTGGGGC
TCTAGGGGGTATCCCC
[124 nt withheld, positions 4567-4690]
C
[32 nt withheld, positions 4692-4723]
CA
[57 nt withheld, positions 4726-4782]
A
[49 nt withheld, positions 4784-4832]
CCTTTGACGTTGGAGTCCACGTTCTTT
[37 nt withheld, positions 4860-4896]
ACCCTATCTCGGTCTATTCTTTTGATTTATAAGGGATTTTGGGGATTTCGGCCTATTGGTTAAAAAATGA
GCTGATTTAACAAAAATTTAACGCGAATTAATTCTGTGGAATGTGTGTCAGTTAGGGTGTGGAAAGTCCC
CAGGCTCCCCAGGCAGGCAGAAGTATGCAAAGCATGCATCTCAATTAGTCAGCAACCAGGTGTGGAAAGT
CCCCAGGCTCCCCAGCAGGCAGAAGTATGCAAAGCATGCATCTCAATTAGTCAGCAACCATAGTCCCGCC
CCTAACTCCGCCCATCCCGCCCCTAACTCCGCCCAGTTCCGCCCATTCTCCGCCCCATGGCTGACTAATT
TTTTTTATTTATGCAGAGGCCGAGGCCGCCTCTGCCTCTGAGCTATTCCAGAAGTAGTGAGGAGGCTTTT
TTGGAGGCCTAGGCTTTTGCAAAAAGCTCCCGGGAGCTTGTATATCCATTTTCGGATCTGATCAAGAGAC
AGGATGAGGATCGTTTCGCATGATTGAACAAGATGGATTGCACGCAGGTTCTCCGGCCGCTTGGGTGGAG
AGGCTATTCGGCTATGACTGGGCACAACAGACAATCGGCTGCTCTGATGCCGCCGTGTTCCGGCTGTCAG
CGCAGGGGCGCCCGGTTCTTTTTGTCAAGACCGACCTGTCCGGTGCCCTGAATGAACTGCAGGACGAGGC
AGCGCGGCTATCGTGGCTGGCCACGACGGGCGTTCCTTGCGCAGCTGTGCTCGACGTTGTCACTGAAGCG
GGAAGGGACTGGCTGCTATTGGGCGAAGTGCCGGGGCAGGATCTCCTGTCATCTCACCTTGCTCCTGCCG
AGAAAGTATCCATCATGGCTGATGCAATGCGGCGGCTGCATACGCTTGATCCGGCTACCTGCCCATTCGA
CCACCAAGCGAAACATCGCATCGAGCGAGCACGTACTCGGATGGAAGCCGGTCTTGTCGATCAGGATGAT
CTGGACGAAGAGCATCAGGGGCTCGCGCCAGCCGAACTGTTCGCCAGGCTCAAGGCGCGCATGCCCGACG
GCGAGGATCTCGTCGTGACCCATGGCGATGCCTGCTTGCCGAATATCATGGTGGAAAATGGCCGCTTTTC
TGGATTCATCGACTGTGGCCGGCTGGGTGTGGCGGACCGCTATCAGGACATAGCGTTGGCTACCCGTGAT
ATTGCTGAAGAGCTTGGCGGCGAATGGGCTGACCGCTTCCTCGTGCTTTACGGTATCGCCGCTCCCGATT
CGCAGCGCATCGCCTTCTATCGCCTTCTTGACGAGTTCTTCTGAGCGGGACTCTGGGGTTCGAAATGACC
GACCAAGCGACGCCCAACCTGCCATCACGAGATTTCGATTCCACCGCCGCCTTCTATGAAAGGTTGGGCT
TCGGAATCGTTTTCCGGGACGCCGGCTGGATGATCCTCCAGCGCGGGGATCTCATGCTGGAGTTCTTCGC
CCACCCCAACTTGTTTATTGCAGCTTATAATGGTTACAAATAAAGCAATAGCATCACAAATTTCACAAAT
AAAGCATTTTTTTCACTGCATTCTAGTTGTGGTTTGTCCAAACTCATCAATGTATCTTATCATGTCTGTA
TACCGTCGACCTCTAGCTAGAGCTTGGCGTAATCATGGTCATAGCTGTTTCCTGTGTGAAATTGTTATCC
GCTCACAATTCCACACAACATACGAGCCGGAAGCATAAAGTGTAAAGCCTGGGGTGCCTAATGAGTGAGC
TAACTCACATTAATTGCGTTGCGCTCACTGCCCGCTTTCCAGTCGGGAAACCTGTCGTGCCAGCTGCATT
AATGAATCGGCCAACGCGCGGGGAGAGGCGGTTTGCGTATTGGGCGCTCTTCCGCTTCCTCGCTCACTGA
CTCGCTGCGCTCGGTCGTTCGGCTGCGGCGAGCGGTATCAGCTCACTCAAAGGCGGTAATACGGTTATCC
ACAGAATCAGGGGATAACGCAGGAAAGAACATGTGAGCAAAAGGCCAGCAAAAGGCCAGGAACCGTAAAA
AGGCCGCGTTGCTGGCGTTTTTCCATAGGCTCCGCCCCCCTGACGAGCATCACAAAAATCGACGCTCAAG
TCAGAGGTGGCGAAACCCGACAGGACTATAAAGATACCAGGCGTTTCCCCCTGGAAGCTCCCTCGTGCGC
TCTCCTGTTCCGACCCTGCCGCTTACCGGATACCTGTCCGCCTTTCTCCCTTCGGGAAGCGTGGCGCTTT
CTCAATGCTCACGCTGTAGGTATCTCAGTTCGGTGTAGGTCGTTCGCTCCAAGCTGGGCTGTGTGCACGA
ACCCCCCGTTCAGCCCGACCGCTGCGCCTTATCCGGTAACTATCGTCTTGAGTCCAACCCGGTAAGACAC
GACTTATCGCCACTGGCAGCAGCCACTGGTAACAGGATTAGCAGAGCGAGGTATGTAGGCGGTGCTACAG
AGTTCTTGAAGTGGTGGCCTAACTACGGCTACACTAGAAGGACAGTATTTGGTATCTGCGCTCTGCTGAA
GCCAGTTACCTTCGGAAAAAGAGTTGGTAGCTCTTGATCCGGCAAACAAACCACCGCTGGTAGCGGTGGT
TTTTTTGTTTGCAAGCAGCAGATTACGCGCAGAAAAAAAGGATCTCAAGAAGATCCTTTGATCTTTTCTA
CGGGGTCTGACGCTCAGTGGAACGAAAACTCACGTTAAGGGATTTTGGTCATGAGATTATCAAAAAGGAT
CTTCACCTAGATCCTTTTAAATTAAAAATGAAGTTTTAAATCAATCTAAAGTATATATGAGTAAACTTGG
TCTGACAGTTACCAATGCTTAATCAGTGAGGCACCTATCTCAGCGATCTGTCTATTTCGTTCATCCATAG
TTGCCTGACTCCCCGTCGTGTAGATAACTACGATACGGGAGGGCTTACCATCTGGCCCCAGTGCTGCAAT
GATACCGCGAGACCCACGCTCACCGGCTCCAGATTTATCAGCAATAAACCAGCCAGCCGGAAGGGCCGAG
CGCAGAAGTGGTCCTGCAACTTTATCCGCCTCCATCCAGTCTATTAATTGTTGCCGGGAAGCTAGAGTAA
GTAGTTCGCCAGTTAATAGTTTGCGCAACGTTGTTGCCATTGCTACAGGCATCGTGGTGTCACGCTCGTC
GTTTGGTATGGCTTCATTCAGCTCCGGTTCCCAACGATCAAGGCGAGTTACATGATCCCCCATGTTGTGC
AAAAAAGCGGTTAGCTCCTTCGGTCCTCCGATCGTTGTCAGAAGTAAGTTGGCCGCAGTGTTATCACTCA
TGGTTATGGCAGCACTGCATAATTCTCTTACTGTCATGCCATCCGTAAGATGCTTTTCTGTGACTGGTGA
GTACTCAACCAAGTCATTCTGAGAATAGTGTATGCGGCGACCGAGTTGCTCTTGCCCGGCGTCAATACGG
GATAATACCGCGCCACATAGCAGAACTTTAAAAGTGCTCATCATTGGAAAACGTTCTTCGGGGCGAAAAC
TCTCAAGGATCTTACCGCTGTTGAGATCCAGTTCGATGTAACCCACTCGTGCACCCAACTGATCTTCAGC
ATCTTTTACTTTCACCAGCGTTTCTGGGTGAGCAAAAACAGGAAGGCAAAATGCCGCAAAAAAGGGAATA
AGGGCGACACGGAAATGTTGAATACTCATACTCTTCCTTTTTCAATATTATTGAAGCATTTATCAGGGTT
ATTGTCTCATGAGCGGATACATATTTGAATGTATTTAGAAAAATAAACAAATAGGGGTTCCGCGCACATT
TCCCCGAAAAGTGCCACCTGACGTC
Features (pLannotate 1.2.2; 22 found; start..end, strand, type, name):
     40..84      -  misc_feature   bom (fragment): basis of mobility region from pBR322
    239..618     +  enhancer       CMV enhancer: human cytomegalovirus immediate early enhancer
    619..822     +  promoter       CMV promoter: human cytomegalovirus (CMV) immediate early promoter
    818..851     +  LTR            5' LTR (truncated) (fragment): truncated 5' long terminal repeat (LTR) from HIV-1
    867..885     +  promoter       T7 promoter: promoter for bacteriophage T7 RNA polymerase
    908..970     +  CDS            3xHA (fragment): three tandem HA epitope tags
    971..4222    +  CDS            AMOT: AMOT_HUMAN - Also known as KIAA1071. Experimental evidence at protein level: Swiss-Prot protein existence level 1. Plays a central role in tight junction maintenance via the complex formed with ARHGAP17, which acts by regulating the uptake of polarity proteins at tight junctions. Appears to regulate endothelial cell migration and tube formation. May also play a role in the assembly of endothelial cell-cell junctions. From Homo sapiens (Human).
   4253..4271    -  promoter       SP6 promoter: promoter for bacteriophage SP6 RNA polymerase
   4297..4521    +  polyA_signal   bGH poly(A) signal: bovine growth hormone polyadenylation signal
   4525..4546    +  promoter       SV40 promoter (fragment): SV40 enhancer and early promoter
   4567..4995    +  rep_origin     f1 ori (sequence partly withheld): f1 bacteriophage origin of replication; arrow indicates direction of (+) strand synthesis
   5009..5339    +  promoter       SV40 promoter: SV40 enhancer and early promoter
   5406..6197    +  CDS            neo: KKA2_KLEPN - Also known as kan, nptII. Experimental evidence at protein level: Swiss-Prot protein existence level 1. Resistance to kanamycin, neomycin, paromomycin, ribostamycin, butirosin and gentamicin B. From Klebsiella pneumoniae.
   6221..6379    +  CDS            ble (fragment): BLE_KLEPN - Experimental evidence at protein level: Swiss-Prot protein existence level 1. Binding protein with a strong affinity to the bleomycin family of antibiotics. Binds to CL990; an antimitotic-antibiotic compound. From Klebsiella pneumoniae.
   6374..6495    +  polyA_signal   SV40 poly(A) signal: SV40 polyadenylation signal
   6568..6584    -  protein_bind   lac operator: The lac repressor binds to the lac operator to inhibit transcription in E. coli. This inhibition can be relieved by adding lactose or isopropyl-β-D-thiogalactopyranoside (IPTG). lac repressor encoded by lacI
   6592..6622    -  promoter       lac promoter: promoter for the E. coli lac operon
   6637..6658    -  protein_bind   CAP binding site: CAP binding activates transcription in the presence of cAMP. E. coli catabolite activator protein
   6671..6763    -  CDS            lacI (fragment): lac repressor; lacI; The lac repressor binds to the lac operator to inhibit transcription in E. coli. This inhibition can be relieved by adding lactose or isopropyl-β-D-thiogalactopyranoside (IPTG).
   6946..7534    -  rep_origin     ori: high-copy-number ColE1/pMB1/pBR322/pUC origin of replication
   7705..8565    -  CDS            AmpR: β-lactamase; bla; confers resistance to ampicillin, carbenicillin, and related antibiotics
   8566..8670    -  promoter       AmpR promoter: bla
