>Addgene plasmid #171130 | pcDNA3HA-AMOT p130∆PPxY1(E104K/E105K) | addgene full sequence | sequence record 338240 | Addgene NGS Result
CATGAGCGGATACATATTTGAATGTATTTAGAAAAATAAACAAATAGGGGTTCCGCGCACATTTCCCCGA
AAAGTGCCACCTGACGTCGACGGATCGGGAGATCTCCCGATCCCCTATGGTGCACTCTCAGTACAATCTG
CTCTGATGCCGCATAGTTAAGCCAGTATCTGCTCCCTGCTTGTGTGTTGGAGGTCGCTGAGTAGTGCGCG
AGCAAAATTTAAGCTACAACAAGGCAAGGCTTGACCGACAATTGCATGAAGAATCTGCTTAGGGTTAGGC
GTTTTGCGCTGCTTCGCGATGTACGGGCCAGATATACGCGTTGACATTGATTATTGACTAGTTATTAATA
GTAATCAATTACGGGGTCATTAGTTCATAGCCCATATATGGAGTTCCGCGTTACATAACTTACGGTAAAT
GGCCCGCCTGGCTGACCGCCCAACGACCCCCGCCCATTGACGTCAATAATGACGTATGTTCCCATAGTAA
CGCCAATAGGGACTTTCCATTGACGTCAATGGGTGGAGTATTTACGGTAAACTGCCCACTTGGCAGTACA
TCAAGTGTATCATATGCCAAGTACGCCCCCTATTGACGTCAATGACGGTAAATGGCCCGCCTGGCATTAT
GCCCAGTACATGACCTTATGGGACTTTCCTACTTGGCAGTACATCTACGTATTAGTCATCGCTATTACCA
TGGTGATGCGGTTTTGGCAGTACATCAATGGGCGTGGATAGCGGTTTGACTCACGGGGATTTCCAAGTCT
CCACCCCATTGACGTCAATGGGAGTTTGTTTTGGCACCAAAATCAACGGGACTTTCCAAAATGTCGTAAC
AACTCCGCCCCATTGACGCAAATGGGCGGTAGGCGTGTACGGTGGGAGGTCTATATAAGCAGAGCTCTCT
GGCTAACTAGAGAACCCACTGCTTACTGGCTTATCGAAATTAATACGACTCACTATAGGGAGACCCAAGC
TTGCCATGGCCTACCCATACGATGTTCCTGACTATGCGGGCTATCCCTATGACGTCCCGGACTATGCAGG
ATCCATGAGAAATTCTGACGAACAGCCAAGTGGAGGGACCACGGTATTGCAGCGTTTGCTACAAGAGCAG
CTTCGCTATGGCAATCCTAGTGAGAATCGCAGCCTGCTTGCCATACACCAGCAAGCCACAGGGAATGGCC
CTCCTTTCCCCAGTGGCAGTGGGAACCCGGGCCCTCAGAGTGATGTGTTGAGTCCCCAAGACCACCACCA
ACAGCTTGTGGCTCATGCTGCTCGACAAGAACCCCAGGGGCAGGAAATCCAGTCAGAAAACCTCATCATG
GAGAAGCAGCTGTCTCCTCGAATGCAAAATAATAAAAAACTCCCGACCTATGAAGAAGCCAAGGTCCAGT
CCCAGTACTTTCGGGGCCAACAGCATGCCAGTGTTGGAGCTGCCTTCTATGTCACTGGAGTCACCAACCA
GAAGATGAGGACTGAGGGACGCCCATCAGTTCAGCGGCTCAATCCTGGAAAGATGCACCAAGATGAGGGA
CTCAGAGACCTTAAGCAAGGGCATGTCCGTTCCTTGAGTGAACGACTAATGCAGATGTCACTGGCCACCA
GTGGAGTTAAGGCCCATCCACCTGTTACCAGTGCTCCCCTCTCCCCACCACAACCCAATGACCTCTACAA
GAATCCCACAAGTTCCAGTGAATTCTACAAGGCCCAAGGGCCACTTCCTAACCAGCATAGCCTGAAGGGC
ATGGAACACCGAGGCCCCCCACCAGAATATCCCTTCAAGGGCATGCCACCCCAATCTGTAGTGTGCAAGC
CCCAAGAGCCAGGGCACTTCTATAGTGAGCATCGCCTGAACCAGCCAGGGAGAACAGAGGGGCAACTGAT
GAGGTATCAGCATCCCCCTGAGTATGGAGCAGCCAGGCCAGCGCAGGACATCTCATTGCCATTGTCAGCC
AGGAACTCGCAGCCTCACAGCCCTACTTCTTCTCTGACCTCTGGGGGGTCCTTGCCCTTGCTACAATCTC
CACCATCCACTAGATTGTCTCCTGCCCGACACCCCTTGGTCCCAAACCAGGGAGACCATTCAGCTCACCT
GCCTAGGCCGCAGCAGCATTTCCTTCCTAATCAGGCTCACCAGGGGGATCATTACCGTCTCTCCCAACCT
GGCCTGAGTCAGCAGCAGCAGCAACAGCAGCAGCAGCACCATCATCACCATCACCACCAACAACAGCAGC
AGCAGCAGCCACAGCAGCAGCCAGGAGAAGCCTATTCAGCTATGCCTCGGGCTCAGCCATCCTCTGCTTC
TTATCAGCCAGTGCCAGCAGACCCTTTTGCCATTGTTTCCAGAGCCCAGCAGATGGTTGAGATCCTCTCA
GACGAGAACCGGAACTTGAGGCAAGAGTTGGAAGGATGCTATGAGAAGGTGGCAAGACTGCAGAAGGTGG
AGACAGAAATCCAGCGCGTCTCGGAGGCATATGAGAACCTCGTGAAGTCATCCTCCAAAAGAGAGGCCCT
AGAGAAAGCCATGAGAAACAAGCTAGAGGGCGAGATTCGGAGGATGCATGATTTCAACAGGGATCTGAGA
GAGCGTCTAGAGACTGCCAACAAGCAGCTTGCAGAGAAGGAATATGAGGGGTCAGAGGACACCAGAAAAA
CCATCTCGCAGCTCTTTGCAAAAAATAAAGAAAGCCAGCGTGAGAAGGAGAAGCTGGAAGCGGAGCTGGC
CACTGCCCGTTCTACCAATGAGGACCAAAGACGACACATCGAAATCCGAGATCAGGCCCTGAGTAATGCC
CAGGCCAAGGTGGTAAAGCTGGAAGAAGAGCTGAAAAAGAAGCAAGTGTACGTTGACAAGGTGGAGAAGA
TGCAGCAGGCCCTTGTACAGCTCCAGGCAGCATGTGAAAAACGTGAGCAGCTAGAGCACCGTCTCCGGAC
ACGACTGGAGAGGGAACTGGAATCCCTGAGAATCCAGCAGCGTCAGGGCAACTGTCAGCCCACCAACGTT
TCAGAATACAATGCTGCTGCACTGATGGAGCTCCTTCGGGAGAAAGAGGAGAGGATTCTGGCTCTGGAAG
CTGATATGACAAAGTGGGAGCAGAAATATTTGGAGGAGAATGTGATGAGACATTTTGCTCTGGATGCTGC
TGCAACTGTGGCTGCTCAGAGGGACACAACAGTCATCAGTCACTCTCCTAACACCAGCTATGACACAGCT
CTAGAAGCTCGCATCCAGAAAGAGGAGGAAGAAATCTTGATGGCCAATAAGCGTTGCCTTGACATGGAGG
GCAGGATTAAGACCCTCCATGCCCAGATTATTGAGAAGGATGCCATGATCAAAGTACTCCAGCAGCGTTC
CCGGAAGGAGCCGAGCAAGACAGAGCAGCTGTCGTGCATGCGGCCAGCGAAGTCTCTGATGTCCATTTCC
AATGCTGGATCAGGCTTGCTCTCCCACTCATCCACCCTGACTGGCTCCCCCATCATGGAAGAAAAGCGAG
ACGACAAGAGCTGGAAGGGGAGCCTAGGCATTCTCCTGGGTGGAGACTACCGTGCTGAATATGTCCCTTC
CACACCCTCGCCTGTGCCACCCTCGACTCCCCTGCTCTCGGCTCACTCCAAGACAGACAGCCGAGACTGC
AGTACCCAAACTGAACGTGGGACGGAATCGAACAAAACTGCAGCTGTTGCTCCCATCTCTGTTCCTGCTC
CAGTTGCTGCTGCCGCCACTGCTGCCGCCATCACTGCCACTGCTGCCACCATCACCACCACCATGGTAGC
TGCTGCTCCAGTTGCTGTTGCTGCTGCTGCTGCTCCAGCTGCTGCTGCTGCCCCGTCTCCAGCCACTGCC
GCTGCTACTGCTGCTGCTGTTTCTCCAGCTGCTGCTGGTCAGATTCCAGCTGCTGCCTCTGTTGCCTCAG
CTGCTGCCGTTGCTCCTTCTGCTGCTGCTGCTGCTGCTGTTCAGGTTGCTCCAGCTGCTCCGGCTCCAGT
TCCAGCTCCGGCTCTGGTTCCGGTCCCAGCTCCAGCAGCGGCTCAGGCTTCTGCTCCTGCTCAGACTCAG
GCACCAACTTCAGCTCCGGCTGTGGCTCCAACTCCAGCTCCAACTCCAACTCCAGCTGTGGCTCAGGCTG
AGGTTCCTGCAAGTCCAGCTACCGGTCCTGGACCACATCGTTTGTCTATACCAAGTTTGACCTGCAATCC
AGACAAAACAGATGGGCCTGTGTTCCACTCCAATACTCTGGAAAGAAAAACTCCCATTCAGATCCTGGGA
CAAGAGCCTGATGCAGAGATGGTGGAATATCTCATCTAACTCGAGGGGGGGCCCTATTCTATAGTGTCAC
CTAAATGCTAGAGCTCGCTGATCAGCCTCGACTGTGCCTTCTAGTTGCCAGCCATCTGTTGTTTGCCCCT
CCCCCGTGCCTTCCTTGACCCTGGAAGGTGCCACTCCCACTGTCCTTTCCTAATAAAATGAGGAAATTGC
ATCGCATTGTCTGAGTAGGTGTCATTCTATTCTGGGGGGTGGGGTGGGGCAGGACAGCAAGGGGGAGGAT
TGGGAAGACAATAGCAGGCATGCTGGGGATGCGGTGGGCTCTATGGCTTCTGAGGCGGAAAGAACCAGCT
GGGGCTCTAGGGGGTATCCCC
[124 nt withheld, positions 4642-4765]
C
[91 nt withheld, positions 4767-4857]
A
[49 nt withheld, positions 4859-4907]
CCTTTGACGTTGGAGTCCACGTTCTTT
[37 nt withheld, positions 4935-4971]
ACCCTATCTCGGTCTATTCTTTTGATTTATAAGGGATTTTGCCGATTTCGGCCTATTGGTTAAAAAATGA
GCTGATTTAACAAAAATTTAACGCGAATTAATTCTGTGGAATGTGTGTCAGTTAGGGTGTGGAAAGTCCC
CAGGCTCCCCAGCAGGCAGAAGTATGCAAAGCATGCATCTCAATTAGTCAGCAACCAGGTGTGGAAAGTC
CCCAGGCTCCCCAGCAGGCAGAAGTATGCAAAGCATGCATCTCAATTAGTCAGCAACCATAGTCCCGCCC
CTAACTCCGCCCATCCCGCCCCTAACTCCGCCCAGTTCCGCCCATTCTCCGCCCCATGGCTGACTAATTT
TTTTTATTTATGCAGAGGCCGAGGCCGCCTCTGCCTCTGAGCTATTCCAGAAGTAGTGAGGAGGCTTTTT
TGGAGGCCTAGGCTTTTGCAAAAAGCTCCCGGGAGCTTGTATATCCATTTTCGGATCTGATCAAGAGACA
GGATGAGGATCGTTTCGCATGATTGAACAAGATGGATTGCACGCAGGTTCTCCGGCCGCTTGGGTGGAGA
GGCTATTCGGCTATGACTGGGCACAACAGACAATCGGCTGCTCTGATGCCGCCGTGTTCCGGCTGTCAGC
GCAGGGGCGCCCGGTTCTTTTTGTCAAGACCGACCTGTCCGGTGCCCTGAATGAACTGCAGGACGAGGCA
GCGCGGCTATCGTGGCTGGCCACGACGGGCGTTCCTTGCGCAGCTGTGCTCGACGTTGTCACTGAAGCGG
GAAGGGACTGGCTGCTATTGGGCGAAGTGCCGGGGCAGGATCTCCTGTCATCTCACCTTGCTCCTGCCGA
GAAAGTATCCATCATGGCTGATGCAATGCGGCGGCTGCATACGCTTGATCCGGCTACCTGCCCATTCGAC
CACCAAGCGAAACATCGCATCGAGCGAGCACGTACTCGGATGGAAGCCGGTCTTGTCGATCAGGATGATC
TGGACGAAGAGCATCAGGGGCTCGCGCCAGCCGAACTGTTCGCCAGGCTCAAGGCGCGCATGCCCGACGG
CGAGGATCTCGTCGTGACCCATGGCGATGCCTGCTTGCCGAATATCATGGTGGAAAATGGCCGCTTTTCT
GGATTCATCGACTGTGGCCGGCTGGGTGTGGCGGACCGCTATCAGGACATAGCGTTGGCTACCCGTGATA
TTGCTGAAGAGCTTGGCGGCGAATGGGCTGACCGCTTCCTCGTGCTTTACGGTATCGCCGCTCCCGATTC
GCAGCGCATCGCCTTCTATCGCCTTCTTGACGAGTTCTTCTGAGCGGGACTCTGGGGTTCGAAATGACCG
ACCAAGCGACGCCCAACCTGCCATCACGAGATTTCGATTCCACCGCCGCCTTCTATGAAAGGTTGGGCTT
CGGAATCGTTTTCCGGGACGCCGGCTGGATGATCCTCCAGCGCGGGGATCTCATGCTGGAGTTCTTCGCC
CACCCCAACTTGTTTATTGCAGCTTATAATGGTTACAAATAAAGCAATAGCATCACAAATTTCACAAATA
AAGCATTTTTTTCACTGCATTCTAGTTGTGGTTTGTCCAAACTCATCAATGTATCTTATCATGTCTGTAT
ACCGTCGACCTCTAGCTAGAGCTTGGCGTAATCATGGTCATAGCTGTTTCCTGTGTGAAATTGTTATCCG
CTCACAATTCCACACAACATACGAGCCGGAAGCATAAAGTGTAAAGCCTGGGGTGCCTAATGAGTGAGCT
AACTCACATTAATTGCGTTGCGCTCACTGCCCGCTTTCCAGTCGGGAAACCTGTCGTGCCAGCTGCATTA
ATGAATCGGCCAACGCGCGGGGAGAGGCGGTTTGCGTATTGGGCGCTCTTCCGCTTCCTCGCTCACTGAC
TCGCTGCGCTCGGTCGTTCGGCTGCGGCGAGCGGTATCAGCTCACTCAAAGGCGGTAATACGGTTATCCA
CAGAATCAGGGGATAACGCAGGAAAGAACATGTGAGCAAAAGGCCAGCAAAAGGCCAGGAACCGTAAAAA
GGCCGCGTTGCTGGCGTTTTTCCATAGGCTCCGCCCCCCTGACGAGCATCACAAAAATCGACGCTCAAGT
CAGAGGTGGCGAAACCCGACAGGACTATAAAGATACCAGGCGTTTCCCCCTGGAAGCTCCCTCGTGCGCT
CTCCTGTTCCGACCCTGCCGCTTACCGGATACCTGTCCGCCTTTCTCCCTTCGGGAAGCGTGGCGCTTTC
TCATAGCTCACGCTGTAGGTATCTCAGTTCGGTGTAGGTCGTTCGCTCCAAGCTGGGCTGTGTGCACGAA
CCCCCCGTTCAGCCCGACCGCTGCGCCTTATCCGGTAACTATCGTCTTGAGTCCAACCCGGTAAGACACG
ACTTATCGCCACTGGCAGCAGCCACTGGTAACAGGATTAGCAGAGCGAGGTATGTAGGCGGTGCTACAGA
GTTCTTGAAGTGGTGGCCTAACTACGGCTACACTAGAAGAACAGTATTTGGTATCTGCGCTCTGCTGAAG
CCAGTTACCTTCGGAAAAAGAGTTGGTAGCTCTTGATCCGGCAAACAAACCACCGCTGGTAGCGGTGGTT
TTTTTGTTTGCAAGCAGCAGATTACGCGCAGAAAAAAAGGATCTCAAGAAGATCCTTTGATCTTTTCTAC
GGGGTCTGACGCTCAGTGGAACGAAAACTCACGTTAAGGGATTTTGGTCATGAGATTATCAAAAAGGATC
TTCACCTAGATCCTTTTAAATTAAAAATGAAGTTTTAAATCAATCTAAAGTATATATGAGTAAACTTGGT
CTGACAGTTACCAATGCTTAATCAGTGAGGCACCTATCTCAGCGATCTGTCTATTTCGTTCATCCATAGT
TGCCTGACTCCCCGTCGTGTAGATAACTACGATACGGGAGGGCTTACCATCTGGCCCCAGTGCTGCAATG
ATACCGCGAGACCCACGCTCACCGGCTCCAGATTTATCAGCAATAAACCAGCCAGCCGGAAGGGCCGAGC
GCAGAAGTGGTCCTGCAACTTTATCCGCCTCCATCCAGTCTATTAATTGTTGCCGGGAAGCTAGAGTAAG
TAGTTCGCCAGTTAATAGTTTGCGCAACGTTGTTGCCATTGCTACAGGCATCGTGGTGTCACGCTCGTCG
TTTGGTATGGCTTCATTCAGCTCCGGTTCCCAACGATCAAGGCGAGTTACATGATCCCCCATGTTGTGCA
AAAAAGCGGTTAGCTCCTTCGGTCCTCCGATCGTTGTCAGAAGTAAGTTGGCCGCAGTGTTATCACTCAT
GGTTATGGCAGCACTGCATAATTCTCTTACTGTCATGCCATCCGTAAGATGCTTTTCTGTGACTGGTGAG
TACTCAACCAAGTCATTCTGAGAATAGTGTATGCGGCGACCGAGTTGCTCTTGCCCGGCGTCAATACGGG
ATAATACCGCGCCACATAGCAGAACTTTAAAAGTGCTCATCATTGGAAAACGTTCTTCGGGGCGAAAACT
CTCAAGGATCTTACCGCTGTTGAGATCCAGTTCGATGTAACCCACTCGTGCACCCAACTGATCTTCAGCA
TCTTTTACTTTCACCAGCGTTTCTGGGTGAGCAAAAACAGGAAGGCAAAATGCCGCAAAAAAGGGAATAA
GGGCGACACGGAAATGTTGAATACTCATACTCTTCCTTTTTCAATATTATTGAAGCATTTATCAGGGTTA
TTGTCT
Features (pLannotate 1.2.2; 22 found; start..end, strand, type, name):
    116..168     -  misc_feature   bom (fragment): basis of mobility region from pBR322
    323..702     +  enhancer       CMV enhancer: human cytomegalovirus immediate early enhancer
    703..906     +  promoter       CMV promoter: human cytomegalovirus (CMV) immediate early promoter
    902..935     +  LTR            5' LTR (truncated) (fragment): truncated 5' long terminal repeat (LTR) from HIV-1
    951..969     +  promoter       T7 promoter: promoter for bacteriophage T7 RNA polymerase
    992..1054    +  CDS            3xHA (fragment): three tandem HA epitope tags
   1055..4306    +  CDS            AMOT: AMOT_HUMAN - Also known as KIAA1071. Experimental evidence at protein level: Swiss-Prot protein existence level 1. Plays a central role in tight junction maintenance via the complex formed with ARHGAP17, which acts by regulating the uptake of polarity proteins at tight junctions. Appears to regulate endothelial cell migration and tube formation. May also play a role in the assembly of endothelial cell-cell junctions. From Homo sapiens (Human).
   4328..4346    -  promoter       SP6 promoter: promoter for bacteriophage SP6 RNA polymerase
   4372..4596    +  polyA_signal   bGH poly(A) signal: bovine growth hormone polyadenylation signal
   4600..4621    +  promoter       SV40 promoter (fragment): SV40 enhancer and early promoter
   4642..5070    +  rep_origin     f1 ori (sequence partly withheld): f1 bacteriophage origin of replication; arrow indicates direction of (+) strand synthesis
   5084..5413    +  promoter       SV40 promoter: SV40 enhancer and early promoter
   5480..6271    +  CDS            neo: KKA2_KLEPN - Also known as kan, nptII. Experimental evidence at protein level: Swiss-Prot protein existence level 1. Resistance to kanamycin, neomycin, paromomycin, ribostamycin, butirosin and gentamicin B. From Klebsiella pneumoniae.
   6295..6453    +  CDS            ble (fragment): BLE_KLEPN - Experimental evidence at protein level: Swiss-Prot protein existence level 1. Binding protein with a strong affinity to the bleomycin family of antibiotics. Binds to CL990; an antimitotic-antibiotic compound. From Klebsiella pneumoniae.
   6448..6569    +  polyA_signal   SV40 poly(A) signal: SV40 polyadenylation signal
   6642..6658    -  protein_bind   lac operator: The lac repressor binds to the lac operator to inhibit transcription in E. coli. This inhibition can be relieved by adding lactose or isopropyl-β-D-thiogalactopyranoside (IPTG). lac repressor encoded by lacI
   6666..6696    -  promoter       lac promoter: promoter for the E. coli lac operon
   6711..6732    -  protein_bind   CAP binding site: CAP binding activates transcription in the presence of cAMP. E. coli catabolite activator protein
   6745..6837    -  CDS            lacI (fragment): lac repressor; lacI; The lac repressor binds to the lac operator to inhibit transcription in E. coli. This inhibition can be relieved by adding lactose or isopropyl-β-D-thiogalactopyranoside (IPTG).
   7020..7608    -  rep_origin     ori: high-copy-number ColE1/pMB1/pBR322/pUC origin of replication
   7779..8639    -  CDS            AmpR: β-lactamase; bla; confers resistance to ampicillin, carbenicillin, and related antibiotics
   8640..57      -  promoter       AmpR promoter (across the origin): bla
