[The description below was written by a language model from this plasmid's Addgene catalogue record and pLannotate feature annotations shown in this document.]
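Description:
pcDNA3HA-AMOT p130∆PPxY1(E104K/E105K) is a pcDNA-type mammalian expression plasmid of about 8.7 kb that drives expression of a mutant form of the human angiomotin p130 isoform. It is propagated in E. coli through a high-copy ColE1/pUC-type origin with ampicillin selection from the β-lactamase gene, and it also carries an f1 origin for single-stranded DNA production. For selection in mammalian cells the backbone includes a neomycin phosphotransferase gene under the SV40 early promoter with an SV40 polyadenylation signal. Short annotated fragments (bom, lac promoter/operator, lacI, ble, and a brief match to an HIV-1 LTR just after the CMV promoter) appear to be backbone remnants rather than functional elements.

The expression cassette consists of the CMV immediate-early enhancer and promoter, an N-terminal HA epitope tag (recorded as 2xHA; the annotation software matches it as a fragment of a 3xHA tag), the roughly 3.25 kb AMOT coding sequence fused directly in frame, and the bovine growth hormone polyadenylation signal. T7 and SP6 promoters flank the insert and serve as sequencing primer sites. Glutamates 104 and 105 are changed to lysine, and the construct name designates this as a ∆PPxY1 variant, implying disruption of the first PPxY motif. The insert also carries G858D relative to the reference protein, which the depositor states does not affect function. The associated study concerns interactions between AMOT PPxY motifs and NEDD4L WW domains in HIV-1 release, so the plasmid is suited to expressing tagged mutant AMOT in cultured cells for such binding and virus release experiments. The depositor and sequencing-derived records differ slightly in length but show the same feature layout.
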