Addgene plasmid #171130: pcDNA3HA-AMOT p130∆PPxY1(E104K/E105K)
Purpose: expresses AMOT(E104K/E105K) in mammalian cells
Depositing lab: Wesley Sundquist. Depositing organization: University of Utah. Publication: Interactions between AMOT PPxY Motifs and NEDD4L WW Domains Function in HIV-1 Release. Rheinemann L, Thompson T, Mercenne G, Paine EL, Peterson FC, Volkman BF, Alam SL, Alian A, Sundquist WI. J Biol Chem. 2021 Jul 17:100975. doi: 10.1016/j.jbc.2021.100975. PubMed 34284061.
Backbone
  Vector backbone: pcDNA
  Backbone size w/o insert (bp): 5446
  Total vector size (bp): 8701
  Vector type: Mammalian Expression
Growth in bacteria
  Bacterial resistance: Ampicillin, 100 μg/mL
  Growth temperature: 37°C
  Growth strain: DH5alpha
  Copy number: Unknown
Gene/Insert
  Gene/Insert name: Angiomotin p130 E104K/E105K
  Species: H. sapiens (human)
  Insert size (bp): 3255
  Mutation: changed glutamic acid residues 104 and 105 to lysine, G858D (please see depositor comments)
  Entrez Gene: AMOT
  Tag / fusion protein: 2xHA (N terminal on backbone)
  Cloning method: Gibson Cloning
  Sequencing primers: 5′ TAATACGACTCACTATAGG; 3′ CATTTAGGTGACACTATAGAATAG
Terms and licenses: Academic/Nonprofit Terms; Industry Terms: Not Available to Industry
Depositor comments: Please note AMOT p130 contains G858D compared to NP_001106962.1. Insert was cloned from Addgene plasmid 3282. This mutation does not affect plasmid function.
How to cite: pcDNA3HA-AMOT p130∆PPxY1(E104K/E105K) was a gift from Wesley Sundquist (Addgene plasmid # 171130 ; http://n2t.net/addgene:171130 ; RRID:Addgene_171130)
